Addgene plasmid #185239: pST_SERF2_HUMAN (pBS0751)
Purpose: For the mammalian expression of the human protein SERF2_HUMAN. This is one of the top performing targets in our apoptosis assay (it protected from apoptosis).
Depositing lab: Pamela Silver. Publication: Natural and Designed Proteins Inspired by Extremotolerant Organisms Can Form Condensates and Attenuate Apoptosis in Human Cells. Veling MT, Nguyen DT, Thadani NN, Oster ME, Rollins NJ, Brock KP, Bethel NP, Lim S, Baker D, Way JC, Marks DS, Chang RL, Silver PA. ACS Synth Biol. 2022 Mar 18;11(3):1292-1302. doi: 10.1021/acssynbio.1c00572. Epub 2022 Feb 18. PubMed 35176859.
Backbone
  Vector backbone: YK 02
  Vector type: Mammalian Expression
Growth in bacteria
  Bacterial resistance: Ampicillin, 100 μg/mL
  Growth temperature: 37°C
  Growth strain: DH5alpha
  Copy number: High Copy
Gene/Insert
  Gene/Insert name: SERF2_HUMAN
  Species: H. sapiens (human)
  Insert size (bp): 375
  Cloning method: Gibson Cloning
Terms and licenses: Academic/Nonprofit Terms; Industry Terms: Not Available to Industry
Depositor comments: This is one of the top performing targets in our apoptosis assay (it protected from apoptosis). See supplemental table 2 in our paper to see its performance in our assay. The negative control for this assay is pSecTag2 B which can be obtained from Thermo here https://www.thermofisher.com/order/catalog/product/V90020
How to cite: pST_SERF2_HUMAN (pBS0751) was a gift from Pamela Silver (Addgene plasmid # 185239 ; http://n2t.net/addgene:185239 ; RRID:Addgene_185239)
