[The description below was written by a language model from this plasmid's Addgene catalogue record and pLannotate feature annotations shown in this document.]
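Description:
pST_SERF2_HUMAN (pBS0751) is a 5,285-nt mammalian expression plasmid built by Gibson cloning on a backbone recorded as YK 02, and it drives expression of the human protein SERF2. It is maintained in E. coli through a high-copy ColE1/pUC-type origin and selected with ampicillin via a β-lactamase gene under its own promoter. An f1 phage origin is also present. A second marker cassette places the Sh ble gene (bleomycin/phleomycin/Zeocin resistance) behind tandem SV40 early and bacterial EM7 promoters, followed by an SV40 polyadenylation signal, so this marker can in principle be selected in either mammalian cells or bacteria. Leftover lac promoter/operator and CAP-site sequences, along with short fragment hits to lacI, a pBR322 bom region, an HIV-1 LTR and a second ble gene, look like backbone remnants or annotation artefacts rather than functional parts.

The expression unit consists of the human CMV immediate-early enhancer and promoter, a T7 promoter just upstream of the insert, the SERF2 coding sequence and a bovine growth hormone polyadenylation signal. The annotated SERF2 match spans 177 nt, whereas the catalogue lists a 375-bp insert. About 200 nt between the end of that match and the bGH signal is unannotated, and the record does not say whether it encodes tags or other fused sequence.

SERF2 is annotated as a positive regulator of amyloid protein aggregation. According to the depositor, the plasmid comes from a study of natural and designed proteins inspired by extremotolerant organisms, and SERF2 was among the best-performing candidates, protecting human cells in the apoptosis assay. The empty pSecTag2 B vector served as the negative control.
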