Features (pLannotate 1.2.2; 21 found; start..end, strand, type, name):
     25..77      -  misc_feature   bom (fragment): basis of mobility region from pBR322
    232..611     +  enhancer       CMV enhancer: human cytomegalovirus immediate early enhancer
    612..815     +  promoter       CMV promoter: human cytomegalovirus (CMV) immediate early promoter
    811..844     +  LTR            5' LTR (truncated) (fragment): truncated 5' long terminal repeat (LTR) from HIV-1
    860..878     +  promoter       T7 promoter: promoter for bacteriophage T7 RNA polymerase
    902..1078    +  CDS            SERF2: SERF2_HUMAN - Also known as FAM2C. Experimental evidence at protein level: Swiss-Prot protein existence level 1. Positive regulator of amyloid protein aggregation and proteotoxicity (PubMed:20723760). Induces conformational changes in amyloid proteins, such as HTT, driving them into compact formations preceding the formation of aggregates (PubMed:20723760). From Homo sapiens (Human).
   1296..1520    +  polyA_signal   bGH poly(A) signal: bovine growth hormone polyadenylation signal
   1524..1545    +  promoter       SV40 promoter (fragment): SV40 enhancer and early promoter
   1566..1994    +  rep_origin     f1 ori (sequence partly withheld): f1 bacteriophage origin of replication; arrow indicates direction of (+) strand synthesis
   2008..2337    +  promoter       SV40 promoter: SV40 enhancer and early promoter
   2385..2432    +  promoter       EM7 promoter: synthetic bacterial promoter&nbsp
   2451..2825    +  CDS            BleoR: antibiotic-binding protein; Sh ble from Streptoalloteichus hindustanus; confers resistance to bleomycin, phleomycin, and Zeocin™
   2835..2960    +  CDS            ble (fragment): BLE_KLEPN - Experimental evidence at protein level: Swiss-Prot protein existence level 1. Binding protein with a strong affinity to the bleomycin family of antibiotics. Binds to CL990; an antimitotic-antibiotic compound. From Klebsiella pneumoniae.
   2955..3076    +  polyA_signal   SV40 poly(A) signal: SV40 polyadenylation signal
   3149..3165    -  protein_bind   lac operator: The lac repressor binds to the lac operator to inhibit transcription in E. coli. This inhibition can be relieved by adding lactose or isopropyl-β-D-thiogalactopyranoside (IPTG). lac repressor encoded by lacI
   3173..3203    -  promoter       lac promoter: promoter for the E. coli lac operon
   3218..3239    -  protein_bind   CAP binding site: CAP binding activates transcription in the presence of cAMP. E. coli catabolite activator protein
   3252..3344    -  CDS            lacI (fragment): lac repressor; lacI; The lac repressor binds to the lac operator to inhibit transcription in E. coli. This inhibition can be relieved by adding lactose or isopropyl-β-D-thiogalactopyranoside (IPTG).
   3527..4115    -  rep_origin     ori: high-copy-number ColE1/pMB1/pBR322/pUC origin of replication
   4286..5146    -  CDS            AmpR: β-lactamase; bla; confers resistance to ampicillin, carbenicillin, and related antibiotics
   5147..5251    -  promoter       AmpR promoter: bla
>Addgene plasmid #185239 | pST_SERF2_HUMAN (pBS0751) | addgene full sequence | sequence record 363740 | Addgene NGS Result
GGATCGGGAGATCTCCCGATCCCCTATGGTGCACTCTCAGTACAATCTGCTCTGATGCCGCATAGTTAAG
CCAGTATCTGCTCCCTGCTTGTGTGTTGGAGGTCGCTGAGTAGTGCGCGAGCAAAATTTAAGCTACAACA
AGGCAAGGCTTGACCGACAATTGCATGAAGAATCTGCTTAGGGTTAGGCGTTTTGCGCTGCTTCGCGATG
TACGGGCCAGATATACGCGTTGACATTGATTATTGACTAGTTATTAATAGTAATCAATTACGGGGTCATT
AGTTCATAGCCCATATATGGAGTTCCGCGTTACATAACTTACGGTAAATGGCCCGCCTGGCTGACCGCCC
AACGACCCCCGCCCATTGACGTCAATAATGACGTATGTTCCCATAGTAACGCCAATAGGGACTTTCCATT
GACGTCAATGGGTGGAGTATTTACGGTAAACTGCCCACTTGGCAGTACATCAAGTGTATCATATGCCAAG
TACGCCCCCTATTGACGTCAATGACGGTAAATGGCCCGCCTGGCATTATGCCCAGTACATGACCTTATGG
GACTTTCCTACTTGGCAGTACATCTACGTATTAGTCATCGCTATTACCATGGTGATGCGGTTTTGGCAGT
ACATCAATGGGCGTGGATAGCGGTTTGACTCACGGGGATTTCCAAGTCTCCACCCCATTGACGTCAATGG
GAGTTTGTTTTGGCACCAAAATCAACGGGACTTTCCAAAATGTCGTAACAACTCCGCCCCATTGACGCAA
ATGGGCGGTAGGCGTGTACGGTGGGAGGTCTATATAAGCAGAGCTCTCTGGCTAACTAGAGAACCCACTG
CTTACTGGCTTATCGAAATTAATACGACTCACTATAGGGAGACCCAAGCTGGCTAGCCACCATGACCCGC
GGTAACCAGCGTGAGCTCGCCCGCCAGAAGAATATGAAAAAGCAGAGCGACTCGGTTAAGGGAAAGCGCC
GAGATGACGGGCTTTCTGCTGCCGCCCGCAAGCAGAGGGACTCGGAGATCATGCAGCAGAAGCAGAAAAA
GGCAAACGAGAAGAAGGAGGAACCCAAGTGATGAATTGCCAATTGAAATTTGACGGCCTATGTCACTGAA
ACTATCCAAACACCCCATGTCGATACTGAACGTATCGACGCATACCTCCTTCCTTGAAAACGCACAATCA
TACAACTGGGCACATAATGCGTACGCCCATCTAGTACACCCATCTCTGTAGGTCCAGTTCAAGAGCTGGA
AGAGCACCCTCCACTTACCCGCTGATCAGCCTCGACTGTGCCTTCTAGTTGCCAGCCATCTGTTGTTTGC
CCCTCCCCCGTGCCTTCCTTGACCCTGGAAGGTGCCACTCCCACTGTCCTTTCCTAATAAAATGAGGAAA
TTGCATCGCATTGTCTGAGTAGGTGTCATTCTATTCTGGGGGGTGGGGTGGGGCAGGACAGCAAGGGGGA
GGATTGGGAAGACAATAGCAGGCATGCTGGGGATGCGGTGGGCTCTATGGCTTCTGAGGCGGAAAGAACC
AGCTGGGGCTCTAGGGGGTATCCCC
[124 nt withheld, positions 1566-1689]
C
[91 nt withheld, positions 1691-1781]
A
[49 nt withheld, positions 1783-1831]
CCTTTGACGTTGGAGTCCACGTTCTTT
[37 nt withheld, positions 1859-1895]
ACCCTATCTCGGTCTATTCTTTTGATTTATAAGGGATTTTGCCGATTTCGGCCTATTGGTTAAAAAATGA
GCTGATTTAACAAAAATTTAACGCGAATTAATTCTGTGGAATGTGTGTCAGTTAGGGTGTGGAAAGTCCC
CAGGCTCCCCAGCAGGCAGAAGTATGCAAAGCATGCATCTCAATTAGTCAGCAACCAGGTGTGGAAAGTC
CCCAGGCTCCCCAGCAGGCAGAAGTATGCAAAGCATGCATCTCAATTAGTCAGCAACCATAGTCCCGCCC
CTAACTCCGCCCATCCCGCCCCTAACTCCGCCCAGTTCCGCCCATTCTCCGCCCCATGGCTGACTAATTT
TTTTTATTTATGCAGAGGCCGAGGCCGCCTCTGCCTCTGAGCTATTCCAGAAGTAGTGAGGAGGCTTTTT
TGGAGGCCTAGGCTTTTGCAAAAAGCTCCCGGGAGCTTGTATATCCATTTTCGGATCTGATCAGCACGTG
TTGACAATTAATCATCGGCATAGTATATCGGCATAGTATAATACGACAAGGTGAGGAACTAAACCATGGC
CAAGTTGACCAGTGCCGTTCCGGTGCTCACCGCGCGCGACGTCGCCGGAGCGGTCGAGTTCTGGACCGAC
CGGCTCGGGTTCTCCCGGGACTTCGTGGAGGACGACTTCGCCGGTGTGGTCCGGGACGACGTGACCCTGT
TCATCAGCGCGGTCCAGGACCAGGTGGTGCCGGACAACACCCTGGCCTGGGTGTGGGTGCGCGGCCTGGA
CGAGCTGTACGCCGAGTGGTCGGAGGTCGTGTCCACGAACTTCCGGGACGCCTCCGGGCCGGCCATGACC
GAGATCGGCGAGCAGCCGTGGGGGCGGGAGTTCGCCCTGCGCGACCCGGCCGGCAACTGCGTGCACTTCG
TGGCCGAGGAGCAGGACTGACACGTGCTACGAGATTTCGATTCCACCGCCGCCTTCTATGAAAGGTTGGG
CTTCGGAATCGTTTTCCGGGACGCCGGCTGGATGATCCTCCAGCGCGGGGATCTCATGCTGGAGTTCTTC
GCCCACCCCAACTTGTTTATTGCAGCTTATAATGGTTACAAATAAAGCAATAGCATCACAAATTTCACAA
ATAAAGCATTTTTTTCACTGCATTCTAGTTGTGGTTTGTCCAAACTCATCAATGTATCTTATCATGTCTG
TATACCGTCGACCTCTAGCTAGAGCTTGGCGTAATCATGGTCATAGCTGTTTCCTGTGTGAAATTGTTAT
CCGCTCACAATTCCACACAACATACGAGCCGGAAGCATAAAGTGTAAAGCCTGGGGTGCCTAATGAGTGA
GCTAACTTACATTAATTGCGTTGCGCTCACTGCCCGCTTTCCAGTCGGGAAACCTGTCGTGCCAGCTGCA
TTAATGAATCGGCCAACGCGCGGGGAGAGGCGGTTTGCGTATTGGGCGCTCTTCCGCTTCCTCGCTCACT
GACTCGCTGCGCTCGGTCGTTCGGCTGCGGCGAGCGGTATCAGCTCACTCAAAGGCGGTAATACGGTTAT
CCACAGAATCAGGGGATAACGCAGGAAAGAACATGTGAGCAAAAGGCCAGCAAAAGGCCAGGAACCGTAA
AAAGGCCGCGTTGCTGGCGTTTTTCCATAGGCTCCGCCCCCCTGACGAGCATCACAAAAATCGACGCTCA
AGTCAGAGGTGGCGAAACCCGACAGGACTATAAAGATACCAGGCGTTTCCCCCTGGAAGCTCCCTCGTGC
GCTCTCCTGTTCCGACCCTGCCGCTTACCGGATACCTGTCCGCCTTTCTCCCTTCGGGAAGCGTGGCGCT
TTCTCATAGCTCACGCTGTAGGTATCTCAGTTCGGTGTAGGTCGTTCGCTCCAAGCTGGGCTGTGTGCAC
GAACCCCCCGTTCAGCCCGACCGCTGCGCCTTATCCGGTAACTATCGTCTTGAGTCCAACCCGGTAAGAC
ACGACTTATCGCCACTGGCAGCAGCCACTGGTAACAGGATTAGCAGAGCGAGGTATGTAGGCGGTGCTAC
AGAGTTCTTGAAGTGGTGGCCTAACTACGGCTACACTAGAAGAACAGTATTTGGTATCTGCGCTCTGCTG
AAGCCAGTTACCTTCGGAAAAAGAGTTGGTAGCTCTTGATCCGGCAAACAAACCACCGCTGGTAGCGGTG
GTTTTTTTGTTTGCAAGCAGCAGATTACGCGCAGAAAAAAAGGATCTCAAGAAGATCCTTTGATCTTTTC
TACGGGGTCTGACGCTCAGTGGAACGAAAACTCACGTTAAGGGATTTTGGTCATGAGATTATCAAAAAGG
ATCTTCACCTAGATCCTTTTAAATTAAAAATGAAGTTTTAAATCAATCTAAAGTATATATGAGTAAACTT
GGTCTGACAGTTACCAATGCTTAATCAGTGAGGCACCTATCTCAGCGATCTGTCTATTTCGTTCATCCAT
AGTTGCCTGACTCCCCGTCGTGTAGATAACTACGATACGGGAGGGCTTACCATCTGGCCCCAGTGCTGCA
ATGATACCGCGAGACCCACGCTCACCGGCTCCAGATTTATCAGCAATAAACCAGCCAGCCGGAAGGGCCG
AGCGCAGAAGTGGTCCTGCAACTTTATCCGCCTCCATCCAGTCTATTAATTGTTGCCGGGAAGCTAGAGT
AAGTAGTTCGCCAGTTAATAGTTTGCGCAACGTTGTTGCCATTGCTACAGGCATCGTGGTGTCACGCTCG
TCGTTTGGTATGGCTTCATTCAGCTCCGGTTCCCAACGATCAAGGCGAGTTACATGATCCCCCATGTTGT
GCAAAAAAGCGGTTAGCTCCTTCGGTCCTCCGATCGTTGTCAGAAGTAAGTTGGCCGCAGTGTTATCACT
CATGGTTATGGCAGCACTGCATAATTCTCTTACTGTCATGCCATCCGTAAGATGCTTTTCTGTGACTGGT
GAGTACTCAACCAAGTCATTCTGAGAATAGTGTATGCGGCGACCGAGTTGCTCTTGCCCGGCGTCAATAC
GGGATAATACCGCGCCACATAGCAGAACTTTAAAAGTGCTCATCATTGGAAAACGTTCTTCGGGGCGAAA
ACTCTCAAGGATCTTACCGCTGTTGAGATCCAGTTCGATGTAACCCACTCGTGCACCCAACTGATCTTCA
GCATCTTTTACTTTCACCAGCGTTTCTGGGTGAGCAAAAACAGGAAGGCAAAATGCCGCAAAAAAGGGAA
TAAGGGCGACACGGAAATGTTGAATACTCATACTCTTCCTTTTTCAATATTATTGAAGCATTTATCAGGG
TTATTGTCTCATGAGCGGATACATATTTGAATGTATTTAGAAAAATAAACAAATAGGGGTTCCGCGCACA
TTTCCCCGAAAAGTGCCACCTGACGTCGAC
